Addgene plasmid #219155: SFFV-MAF-Brd 197
Purpose: Transcription factor MAF with a specific barcode assigned.
Depositing lab: Filipe Pereira. Depositing organization: Center for Neuroscience and Cell Biology, University of Coimbra. Publication: A combinatorial transcription factor screening platform for immune cell reprogramming. Kurochkin I, Altman AR, Caiado I, Pertiga-Cabral D, Halitzki E, Minaeva M, Zimmermannova O, Henriques-Oliveira L, Klein D, Nair M, Oliveira D, Cajal LR, Knittel R, Feick C, Ringner M, Martin M, Cirovic B, Pires CF, Rosa FF, Sitnicka E, Theis FJ, Pereira CF. Cell Syst. 2026 Jan 21;17(1):101457. doi: 10.1016/j.cels.2025.101457. Epub 2026 Jan 14. PubMed 41539305.
Backbone
  Vector backbone: SFFV-MCS
  Backbone size w/o insert (bp): 6611
  Vector type: Lentiviral
Growth in bacteria
  Bacterial resistance: Ampicillin, 100 μg/mL
  Growth temperature: 37°C
  Growth strain: NEB Stable
  Copy number: High Copy
Gene/Insert
  Gene/Insert name: MAF
  Species: H. sapiens (human)
  Insert size (bp): 1122
  Mutation: Codon optimized
  Entrez Gene: MAF (a.k.a. AYGRP, CCA4, CTRCT21, c-MAF)
  Promoter: The spleen focus-forming virus (SFFV) promoter
  Cloning method: Other
Terms and licenses: Academic/Nonprofit Terms; Industry Terms: Not Available to Industry
Depositor comments: Barcode sequence cloned into XbaI restriction site. Design of plasmid is as follows: SFFV-[TF sequence]-WPRE-[Barcode sequence].
How to cite: SFFV-MAF-Brd 197 was a gift from Filipe Pereira (Addgene plasmid # 219155 ; http://n2t.net/addgene:219155 ; RRID:Addgene_219155)
