[The description below was written by a language model from this plasmid's Addgene catalogue record and pLannotate feature annotations shown in this document.]
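Description:
SFFV-MAF-Brd 197 is a lentiviral transfer plasmid built on the SFFV-MCS backbone for constitutive expression of a codon-optimized human MAF (c-MAF) open reading frame, a transcription factor that can act as an activator or repressor. The sequenced record is about 7.7 kb. In bacteria it is maintained through a high-copy ColE1/pUC-type origin and selected with ampicillin via the β-lactamase gene. An f1 origin, an SV40 origin and remnants of a pBluescript-type lac/T7/T3 cloning region are also annotated in the plasmid backbone.

The viral portion has a third-generation, self-inactivating layout. An RSV promoter fused to a truncated HIV-1 5' LTR drives genomic RNA production in packaging cells. It is followed by the Ψ packaging signal with a gag fragment, the Rev response element for Rev-dependent nuclear export, and the cPPT/CTS that aids nuclear import of the reverse-transcribed genome. The ΔU3 3' LTR inactivates LTR promoter activity after integration, so transgene expression depends on the internal spleen focus-forming virus (SFFV) promoter, a strong promoter often chosen for haematopoietic cells. MAF sits between multiple cloning site fragments downstream of SFFV and is followed by a WPRE, which enhances transcript stability and expression.

According to the depositor, a construct-specific barcode was cloned into an XbaI site after the WPRE, giving the arrangement SFFV–TF–WPRE–barcode. The barcode is not annotated as a separate feature in the table. Placed there, upstream of the 3' LTR, it would be expected to be carried in the transcript. No fluorescent reporter or mammalian selection marker is annotated. The plasmid belongs to a barcoded transcription factor collection used for combinatorial screening in immune cell reprogramming.
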