Features (pLannotate 1.2.2; 28 found; start..end, strand, type, name):
      8..234     +  promoter       RSV promoter: Rous sarcoma virus enhancer/promoter
    235..415     +  LTR            5' LTR (truncated): truncated 5' long terminal repeat (LTR) from HIV-1
    462..587     +  misc_feature   HIV-1 Ψ: packaging signal of human immunodeficiency virus type 1
    571..934     +  CDS            HIV-1 gag (fragment): gag protein from human immunodeficiency virus 1; gag
   1080..1313    +  misc_feature   RRE: The Rev response element (RRE) of HIV-1 allows for Rev-dependent mRNA export from the nucleus to the cytoplasm.
   1690..1790    +  CDS            Rev (fragment): human immunodeficiency virus 1 (HIV-1) Rev protein; rev; enhances nuclear export of unspliced and incompletely spliced viral mRNAs
   1809..1926    +  misc_feature   cPPT/CTS: central polypurine tract and central termination sequence of HIV-1
   1960..2361    +  promoter       SFFV promoter: spleen focus-forming virus long terminal repeat (LTR) promoter
   2371..2394    +  misc_feature   MCS (fragment): pBluescript multiple cloning site
   2401..3519    +  CDS            MAF: MAF_HUMAN - Experimental evidence at protein level: Swiss-Prot protein existence level 1. Acts as a transcriptional activator or repressor. Involved in embryonic lens fiber cell development. Recruits the transcriptional coactivators CREBBP and/or EP300 to crystallin promoters leading to up- regulation of crystallin gene during lens fiber cell differentiation. Activates the expression of IL4 in T helper 2 (Th2) cells. Increases T- cell susceptibility to apoptosis by interacting with MYB and decreasing BCL2 expression. Together with PAX6, transactivates strongly the glucagon gene promoter throug
   3526..3551    +  misc_feature   MCS (fragment): pBluescript multiple cloning site
   3551..3610    +  CDS            S (fragment): HBSAG_WHV6 - Experimental evidence at transcript level: Swiss-Prot protein existence level 2. The middle envelope protein plays an important role in the budding of the virion. It is involved in the induction of budding in a nucleocapsid independent way. In this process the majority of envelope proteins bud to form subviral lipoprotein particles of 22 nm of diameter that do not contain a nucleocapsid (By similarity). From Woodchuck hepatitis B virus (isolate w64/pWS23) (WHV).
   3742..4145    +  misc_feature   WPRE: woodchuck hepatitis virus posttranscriptional regulatory element
   4203..4262    +  CDS            nef (fragment): NEF_HV1Z2 - Experimental evidence at protein level: Swiss-Prot protein existence level 1. Extracellular Nef protein targets CD4(+) T-lymphocytes for apoptosis by interacting with CXCR4 surface receptors. From Human immunodeficiency virus type 1 group M subtype D (isolate Z2/CDC-Z34) (HIV-1).
   4264..4497    +  LTR            3' LTR (ΔU3): self-inactivating 3' long terminal repeat (LTR) from HIV-1
   4569..4690    +  polyA_signal   SV40 poly(A) signal: SV40 polyadenylation signal
   4730..4865    +  rep_origin     SV40 ori: SV40 origin of replication
   4886..4904    -  promoter       T7 promoter: promoter for bacteriophage T7 RNA polymerase
   4912..5067    +  CDS            lacZα (fragment): LacZα fragment of β-galactosidase; lacZ fragment
   5072..5500    +  rep_origin     f1 ori (sequence partly withheld): f1 bacteriophage origin of replication; arrow indicates direction of (+) strand synthesis
   5553..5657    +  promoter       AmpR promoter: bla
   5658..6518    +  CDS            AmpR: β-lactamase; bla; confers resistance to ampicillin, carbenicillin, and related antibiotics
   6689..7277    +  rep_origin     ori: high-copy-number ColE1/pMB1/pBR322/pUC origin of replication
   7460..7552    +  CDS            lacI (fragment): lac repressor; lacI; The lac repressor binds to the lac operator to inhibit transcription in E. coli. This inhibition can be relieved by adding lactose or isopropyl-β-D-thiogalactopyranoside (IPTG).
   7565..7586    +  protein_bind   CAP binding site: CAP binding activates transcription in the presence of cAMP. E. coli catabolite activator protein
   7601..7631    +  promoter       lac promoter: promoter for the E. coli lac operon
   7639..7655    +  protein_bind   lac operator: The lac repressor binds to the lac operator to inhibit transcription in E. coli. This inhibition can be relieved by adding lactose or isopropyl-β-D-thiogalactopyranoside (IPTG). lac repressor encoded by lacI
   7700..7718    +  promoter       T3 promoter: promoter for bacteriophage T3 RNA polymerase
>Addgene plasmid #219155 | SFFV-MAF-Brd 197 | addgene full sequence | sequence record 450422 | Addgene NGS Result
AGCTTAATGTAGTCTTATGCAATACTCTTGTAGTCTTGCAACATGGTAACGATGAGTTAGCAACATGCCT
TACAAGGAGAGAAAAAGCACCGTGCATGCCGATTGGTGGAAGTAAGGTGGTACGATCGTGCCTTATTAGG
AAGGCAACAGACGGGTCTGACATGGATTGGACGAACCACTGAATTGCCGCATTGCAGAGATATTGTATTT
AAGTGCCTAGCTCGATACATAAACGGGTCTCTCTGGTTAGACCAGATCTGAGCCTGGGAGCTCTCTGGCT
AACTAGGGAACCCACTGCTTAAGCCTCAATAAAGCTTGCCTTGAGTGCTTCAAGTAGTGTGTGCCCGTCT
GTTGTGTGACTCTGGTAACTAGAGATCCCTCAGACCCTTTTAGTCAGTGTGGAAAATCTCTAGCAGTGGC
GCCCGAACAGGGACTTGAAAGCGAAAGGGAAACCAGAGGAGCTCTCTCGACGCAGGACTCGGCTTGCTGA
AGCGCGCACGGCAAGAGGCGAGGGGCGGCGACTGGTGAGTACGCCAAAAATTTTGACTAGCGGAGGCTAG
AAGGAGAGAGATGGGTGCGAGAGCGTCAGTATTAAGCGGGGGAGAATTAGATCGCGATGGGAAAAAATTC
GGTTAAGGCCAGGGGGAAAGAAAAAATATAAATTAAAACATATAGTATGGGCAAGCAGGGAGCTAGAACG
ATTCGCAGTTAATCCTGGCCTGTTAGAAACATCAGAAGGCTGTAGACAAATACTGGGACAGCTACAACCA
TCCCTTCAGACAGGATCAGAAGAACTTAGATCATTATATAATACAGTAGCAACCCTCTATTGTGTGCATC
AAAGGATAGAGATAAAAGACACCAAGGAAGCTTTAGACAAGATAGAGGAAGAGCAAAACAAAAGTAAGAC
CACCGCACAGCAAGCGGCCGCTGATCTTCAGACCTGGAGGAGGAGATATGAGGGACAATTGGAGAAGTGA
ATTATATAAATATAAAGTAGTAAAAATTGAACCATTAGGAGTAGCACCCACCAAGGCAAAGAGAAGAGTG
GTGCAGAGAGAAAAAAGAGCAGTGGGAATAGGAGCTTTGTTCCTTGGGTTCTTGGGAGCAGCAGGAAGCA
CTATGGGCGCAGCGTCAATGACGCTGACGGTACAGGCCAGACAATTATTGTCTGGTATAGTGCAGCAGCA
GAACAATTTGCTGAGGGCTATTGAGGCGCAACAGCATCTGTTGCAACTCACAGTCTGGGGCATCAAGCAG
CTCCAGGCAAGAATCCTGGCTGTGGAAAGATACCTAAAGGATCAACAGCTCCTGGGGATTTGGGGTTGCT
CTGGAAAACTCATTTGCACCACTGCTGTGCCTTGGAATGCTAGTTGGAGTAATAAATCTCTGGAACAGAT
TTGGAATCACACGACCTGGATGGAGTGGGACAGAGAAATTAACAATTACACAAGCTTAATACACTCCTTA
ATTGAAGAATCGCAAAACCAGCAAGAAAAGAATGAACAAGAATTATTGGAATTAGATAAATGGGCAAGTT
TGTGGAATTGGTTTAACATAACAAATTGGCTGTGGTATATAAAATTATTCATAATGATAGTAGGAGGCTT
GGTAGGTTTAAGAATAGTTTTTGCTGTACTTTCTATAGTGAATAGAGTTAGGCAGGGATATTCACCATTA
TCGTTTCAGACCCACCTCCCAACCCCGAGGGGACCCGACAGGCCCGAAGGAATAGAAGAAGAAGGTGGAG
AGAGAGACAGAGACAGATCCATTCGATTAGTGAACGGATCTCGACGGTATCGGTTAACTTTTAAAAGAAA
AGGGGGGATTGGGGGGTACAGTGCAGGGGAAAGAATAGTAGACATAATAGCAACAGACATACAAACTAAA
GAATTACAAAAACAAATTACAAAAATTCAAAATTTTATCGATCACGAGACTAGCCTCGAGCTGGCTGCAG
TAACGCCATTTTGCAAGGCATGGAAAAATACCAAACCAAGAATAGAGAAGTTCAGATCAAGGGCGGGTAC
ATGAAAATAGCTAACGTTGGGCCAAACAGGATATCTGCGGTGAGCAGTTTCGGCCCCGGCCCGGGGCCAA
GAACAGATGGTCACCGCAGTTTCGGCCCCGGCCCGAGGCCAAGAACAGATGGTCCCCAGATATGGCCCAA
CCCTCAGCAGTTTCTTAAGACCCATCAGATGTTTCCAGGCTCCCCCAAGGACCTGAAATGACCCTGCGCC
TTATTTGAATTAACCAATCAGCCTGCTTCTCGCTTCTGTTCGCGCGCTTCTGCTTCCCGAGCTCTATAAA
AGAGCTCACAACCCCTCACTCGGCGCGCCAGTCCTCCGACAGACTGAGTCGGCCGGTCGAATCAAGCTTA
TCGATACCGTCGACGCCACCATGGCCTCTGAGCTGGCTATGAGTAACTCAGATCTTCCAACCTCACCGCT
CGCAATGGAGTATGTGAATGATTTCGATTTGATGAAGTTTGAGGTGAAAAAAGAGCCCGTAGAAACTGAT
CGAATAATATCACAATGCGGTCGACTCATCGCCGGCGGCTCATTGAGTAGCACCCCCATGAGTACTCCAT
GTTCTTCAGTGCCCCCATCACCCTCTTTTTCCGCACCGTCCCCTGGTTCAGGTTCAGAGCAGAAAGCGCA
TCTGGAAGATTATTATTGGATGACCGGATACCCCCAGCAGCTCAATCCTGAAGCCTTGGGATTTAGTCCG
GAAGATGCCGTTGAAGCCCTCATCAGTAATAGTCACCAGCTGCAAGGAGGTTTTGACGGATATGCCAGGG
GTGCTCAGCAGCTGGCTGCCGCAGCCGGCGCCGGTGCCGGGGCCTCCCTTGGTGGTTCCGGAGAGGAGAT
GGGCCCCGCAGCGGCTGTTGTTAGCGCTGTTATCGCTGCAGCGGCCGCCCAAAGTGGTGCGGGACCTCAC
TATCACCATCACCATCATCATGCAGCAGGGCATCACCACCACCCAACGGCCGGTGCTCCCGGCGCTGCAG
GTTCCGCTGCTGCATCTGCAGGGGGTGCCGGTGGTGCCGGAGGTGGCGGTCCGGCTTCTGCTGGTGGTGG
TGGTGGAGGTGGAGGTGGGGGTGGGGGTGGAGGTGCCGCTGGAGCTGGTGGTGCACTCCATCCGCACCAC
GCAGCTGGCGGGCTGCACTTCGATGACCGATTCAGCGACGAGCAGCTGGTTACAATGAGCGTAAGGGAAC
TGAACCGGCAACTGAGGGGGGTATCTAAAGAAGAAGTCATTAGACTTAAGCAAAAACGAAGAACACTCAA
GAATCGCGGGTATGCCCAATCCTGTCGGTTTAAAAGGGTTCAGCAGAGGCACGTGTTGGAGTCTGAGAAA
AATCAGTTGTTGCAGCAGGTCGACCACCTCAAGCAGGAGATCTCCAGGCTGGTGCGCGAGAGGGACGCGT
ACAAGGAGAAATACGAGAAGTTGGTGAGCAGCGGCTTCCGAGAAAACGGCTCGAGCAGCGACAACCCGTC
CTCTCCCGAGTTTTTCATGTGATAAGGATCCCCCGGGCTGCAGGAATTCGAGCATCTTACCGCCATTTAT
TCCCATATTTGTTCTGTTTTTCTTGATTTGGGTATACATTTAAATGTTAATAAAACAAAATGGTGGGGCA
ATCATTTACATTTTTAGGGATATGTAATTACTAGTTCAGGTGTATTGCCACAAGACAAACATGTTAAGAA
ACTTTCCCGTTATTTACGCTCTGTTCCTGTTAATCAACCTCTGGATTACAAAATTTGTGAAAGATTGACT
GATATTCTTAACTATGTTGCTCCTTTTACGCTGTGTGGATATGCTGCTTTAATGCCTCTGTATCATGCTA
TTGCTTCCCGTACGGCTTTCGTTTTCTCCTCCTTGTATAAATCCTGGTTGCTGTCTCTTTATGAGGAGTT
GTGGCCCGTTGTCCGTCAACGTGGCGTGGTGTGCTCTGTGTTTGCTGACGCAACCCCCACTGGCTGGGGC
ATTGCCACCACCTGTCAACTCCTTTCTGGGACTTTCGCTTTCCCCCTCCCGATCGCCACGGCAGAACTCA
TCGCCGCCTGCCTTGCCCGCTGCTGGACAGGGGCTAGGTTGCTGGGCACTGATAATTCCGTGGTGTTGTC
GGGGAAGCTGACGTCCTTTGCAATTCGATATCAAGCTGTACCTTCTAGATGTACACTTACAAGAGCGCTT
CTAGACCAATGACTTACAAGGCAGCTGTAGATCTTAGCCACTTTTTAAAAGAAAAGGGGGGACTGGAAGG
GCTAATTCACTCCCAACGAAGACAAGATCTGCTTTTTGCTTGTACTGGGTCTCTCTGGTTAGACCAGATC
TGAGCCTGGGAGCTCTCTGGCTAACTAGGGAACCCACTGCTTAAGCCTCAATAAAGCTTGCCTTGAGTGC
TTCAAGTAGTGTGTGCCCGTCTGTTGTGTGACTCTGGTAACTAGAGATCCCTCAGACCCTTTTAGTCAGT
GTGGAAAATCTCTAGCAGTAGTAGTTCATGTCATCTTATTATTCAGTATTTATAACTTGCAAAGAAATGA
ATATCAGAGAGTGAGAGGAACTTGTTTATTGCAGCTTATAATGGTTACAAATAAAGCAATAGCATCACAA
ATTTCACAAATAAAGCATTTTTTTCACTGCATTCTAGTTGTGGTTTGTCCAAACTCATCAATGTATCTTA
TCATGTCTGGCTCTAGCTATCCCGCCCCTAACTCCGCCCATCCCGCCCCTAACTCCGCCCAGTTCCGCCC
ATTCTCCGCCCCATGGCTGACTAATTTTTTTTATTTATGCAGAGGCCGAGGCCGCCTCGGCCTCTGAGCT
ATTCCAGAAGTAGTGAGGAGGCTTTTTTGGAGGCCTAGGGACGTACCCAATTCGCCCTATAGTGAGTCGT
ATTACGCGCGCTCACTGGCCGTCGTTTTACAACGTCGTGACTGGGAAAACCCTGGCGTTACCCAACTTAA
TCGCCTTGCAGCACATCCCCCTTTCGCCAGCTGGCGTAATAGCGAAGAGGCCCGCACCGATCGCCCTTCC
CAACAGTTGCGCAGCCTGAATGGCGAATGGG
[124 nt withheld, positions 5072-5195]
C
[91 nt withheld, positions 5197-5287]
A
[49 nt withheld, positions 5289-5337]
CCTTTGACGTTGGAGTCCACGTTCTTT
[37 nt withheld, positions 5365-5401]
ACCCTATCTCGGTCTATTCTTTTGATTTATAAGGGATTTTGCCGATTTCGGCCTATTGGTTAAAAAATGA
GCTGATTTAACAAAAATTTAACGCGAATTTTAACAAAATATTAACGCTTACAATTTAGGTGGCACTTTTC
GGGGAAATGTGCGCGGAACCCCTATTTGTTTATTTTTCTAAATACATTCAAATATGTATCCGCTCATGAG
ACAATAACCCTGATAAATGCTTCAATAATATTGAAAAAGGAAGAGTATGAGTATTCAACATTTCCGTGTC
GCCCTTATTCCCTTTTTTGCGGCATTTTGCCTTCCTGTTTTTGCTCACCCAGAAACGCTGGTGAAAGTAA
AAGATGCTGAAGATCAGTTGGGTGCACGAGTGGGTTACATCGAACTGGATCTCAACAGCGGTAAGATCCT
TGAGAGTTTTCGCCCCGAAGAACGTTTTCCAATGATGAGCACTTTTAAAGTTCTGCTATGTGGCGCGGTA
TTATCCCGTATTGACGCCGGGCAAGAGCAACTCGGTCGCCGCATACACTATTCTCAGAATGACTTGGTTG
AGTACTCACCAGTCACAGAAAAGCATCTTACGGATGGCATGACAGTAAGAGAATTATGCAGTGCTGCCAT
AACCATGAGTGATAACACTGCGGCCAACTTACTTCTGACAACGATCGGAGGACCGAAGGAGCTAACCGCT
TTTTTGCACAACATGGGGGATCATGTAACTCGCCTTGATCGTTGGGAACCGGAGCTGAATGAAGCCATAC
CAAACGACGAGCGTGACACCACGATGCCTGTAGCAATGGCAACAACGTTGCGCAAACTATTAACTGGCGA
ACTACTTACTCTAGCTTCCCGGCAACAATTAATAGACTGGATGGAGGCGGATAAAGTTGCAGGACCACTT
CTGCGCTCGGCCCTTCCGGCTGGCTGGTTTATTGCTGATAAATCTGGAGCCGGTGAGCGTGGGTCTCGCG
GTATCATTGCAGCACTGGGGCCAGATGGTAAGCCCTCCCGTATCGTAGTTATCTACACGACGGGGAGTCA
GGCAACTATGGATGAACGAAATAGACAGATCGCTGAGATAGGTGCCTCACTGATTAAGCATTGGTAACTG
TCAGACCAAGTTTACTCATATATACTTTAGATTGATTTAAAACTTCATTTTTAATTTAAAAGGATCTAGG
TGAAGATCCTTTTTGATAATCTCATGACCAAAATCCCTTAACGTGAGTTTTCGTTCCACTGAGCGTCAGA
CCCCGTAGAAAAGATCAAAGGATCTTCTTGAGATCCTTTTTTTCTGCGCGTAATCTGCTGCTTGCAAACA
AAAAAACCACCGCTACCAGCGGTGGTTTGTTTGCCGGATCAAGAGCTACCAACTCTTTTTCCGAAGGTAA
CTGGCTTCAGCAGAGCGCAGATACCAAATACTGTTCTTCTAGTGTAGCCGTAGTTAGGCCACCACTTCAA
GAACTCTGTAGCACCGCCTACATACCTCGCTCTGCTAATCCTGTTACCAGTGGCTGCTGCCAGTGGCGAT
AAGTCGTGTCTTACCGGGTTGGACTCAAGACGATAGTTACCGGATAAGGCGCAGCGGTCGGGCTGAACGG
GGGGTTCGTGCACACAGCCCAGCTTGGAGCGAACGACCTACACCGAACTGAGATACCTACAGCGTGAGCT
ATGAGAAAGCGCCACGCTTCCCGAAGGGAGAAAGGCGGACAGGTATCCGGTAAGCGGCAGGGTCGGAACA
GGAGAGCGCACGAGGGAGCTTCCAGGGGGAAACGCCTGGTATCTTTATAGTCCTGTCGGGTTTCGCCACC
TCTGACTTGAGCGTCGATTTTTGTGATGCTCGTCAGGGGGGCGGAGCCTATGGAAAAACGCCAGCAACGC
GGCCTTTTTACGGTTCCTGGCCTTTTGCTGGCCTTTTGCTCACATGTTCTTTCCTGCGTTATCCCCTGAT
TCTGTGGATAACCGTATTACCGCCTTTGAGTGAGCTGATACCGCTCGCCGCAGCCGAACGACCGAGCGCA
GCGAGTCAGTGAGCGAGGAAGCGGAAGAGCGCCCAATACGCAAACCGCCTCTCCCCGCGCGTTGGCCGAT
TCATTAATGCAGCTGGCACGACAGGTTTCCCGACTGGAAAGCGGGCAGTGAGCGCAACGCAATTAATGTG
AGTTAGCTCACTCATTAGGCACCCCAGGCTTTACACTTTATGCTTCCGGCTCGTATGTTGTGTGGAATTG
TGAGCGGATAACAATTTCACACAGGAAACAGCTATGACCATGATTACGCCAAGCGCGCAATTAACCCTCA
CTAAAGGGAACAAAAGCTGGAGCTGCA
