>Addgene plasmid #219155 | SFFV-MAF-Brd 197 | depositor partial sequence | sequence record 427945 | TF ORF
ATGGCCTCTGAGCTGGCTATGAGTAACTCAGATCTTCCAACCTCACCGCTCGCAATGGAGTATGTGAATG
ATTTCGATTTGATGAAGTTTGAGGTGAAAAAAGAGCCCGTAGAAACTGATCGAATAATATCACAATGCGG
TCGACTCATCGCCGGCGGCTCATTGAGTAGCACCCCCATGAGTACTCCATGTTCTTCAGTGCCCCCATCA
CCCTCTTTTTCCGCACCGTCCCCTGGTTCAGGTTCAGAGCAGAAAGCGCATCTGGAAGATTATTATTGGA
TGACCGGATACCCCCAGCAGCTCAATCCTGAAGCCTTGGGATTTAGTCCGGAAGATGCCGTTGAAGCCCT
CATCAGTAATAGTCACCAGCTGCAAGGAGGTTTTGACGGATATGCCAGGGGTGCTCAGCAGCTGGCTGCC
GCAGCCGGCGCCGGTGCCGGGGCCTCCCTTGGTGGTTCCGGAGAGGAGATGGGCCCCGCAGCGGCTGTTG
TTAGCGCTGTTATCGCTGCAGCGGCCGCCCAAAGTGGTGCGGGACCTCACTATCACCATCACCATCATCA
TGCAGCAGGGCATCACCACCACCCAACGGCCGGTGCTCCCGGCGCTGCAGGTTCCGCTGCTGCATCTGCA
GGGGGTGCCGGTGGTGCCGGAGGTGGCGGTCCGGCTTCTGCTGGTGGTGGTGGTGGAGGTGGAGGTGGGG
GTGGGGGTGGAGGTGCCGCTGGAGCTGGTGGTGCACTCCATCCGCACCACGCAGCTGGCGGGCTGCACTT
CGATGACCGATTCAGCGACGAGCAGCTGGTTACAATGAGCGTAAGGGAACTGAACCGGCAACTGAGGGGG
GTATCTAAAGAAGAAGTCATTAGACTTAAGCAAAAACGAAGAACACTCAAGAATCGCGGGTATGCCCAAT
CCTGTCGGTTTAAAAGGGTTCAGCAGAGGCACGTGTTGGAGTCTGAGAAAAATCAGTTGTTGCAGCAGGT
CGACCACCTCAAGCAGGAGATCTCCAGGCTGGTGCGCGAGAGGGACGCGTACAAGGAGAAATACGAGAAG
TTGGTGAGCAGCGGCTTCCGAGAAAACGGCTCGAGCAGCGACAACCCGTCCTCTCCCGAGTTTTTCATGT
GA
