>Addgene plasmid #219155 | SFFV-MAF-Brd 197 | depositor partial sequence | sequence record 427946 | Barcode sequence
TGTACACTTACAAGAGCGCT
